Addgene plasmid #84248: pSLQ1870-1 pHR: U6-SpsgTRE3G CMV-mCherry
Purpose: Expresses Sp sgTRE3G gRNA with a mCherry fluorescent marker
Depositing lab: Stanley Qi. Depositing organization: Stanford University. Publication: Complex transcriptional modulation with orthogonal and inducible dCas9 regulators. Gao Y, Xiong X, Wong S, Charles EJ, Lim WA, Qi LS. Nat Methods. 2016 Oct 24. doi: 10.1038/nmeth.4042. PubMed 27776111.
Backbone
  Vector backbone: pHR
  Total vector size (bp): 7653
  Vector type: Mammalian Expression, Lentiviral, CRISPR
Growth in bacteria
  Bacterial resistance: Ampicillin, 100 μg/mL
  Growth temperature: 37°C
  Growth strain: NEB Stable
  Copy number: High Copy
Gene/Insert
  Gene/Insert name: Sp sgTRE3G
  gRNA/shRNA sequence: GTACGTTCTCTATCACTGATA
  Species: Synthetic; S. pyogenes
  Promoter: mouse U6
  Cloning method: Restriction Enzyme; 5′ cloning site BstXI (not destroyed); 3′ cloning site XhoI (not destroyed)
  Sequencing primers: 5′ GAGATCCAGTTTGGTTAGTACCGGG; 3′ ATGCATGGCGGTAATACGGTTAT
Terms and licenses: Academic/Nonprofit Terms; Industry Terms: Not Available to Industry
Depositor comments: Contains a CMV-mCherry fluorescent marker 3' of the sgRNA.
How to cite: pSLQ1870-1 pHR: U6-SpsgTRE3G CMV-mCherry was a gift from Stanley Qi (Addgene plasmid # 84248 ; http://n2t.net/addgene:84248 ; RRID:Addgene_84248)
