[The description below was written by a language model from this plasmid's Addgene catalogue record and pLannotate feature annotations shown in this document.]
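Description:
pSLQ1870-1 pHR: U6-SpsgTRE3G CMV-mCherry is a 7,653 bp lentiviral transfer plasmid on the pHR backbone, built to deliver a Streptococcus pyogenes-type single guide RNA into mammalian cells together with a red fluorescent marker. In bacteria it is maintained through a high-copy ColE1/pUC-type origin and selected with ampicillin via the β-lactamase gene.

The viral portion follows a familiar HIV-1-derived layout. A CMV enhancer/promoter sits upstream of a truncated 5' LTR to drive genomic RNA production in packaging cells. It is followed by the Ψ packaging signal with a gag fragment, the Rev response element for Rev-dependent nuclear export, and the cPPT/CTS. A WPRE, which enhances transcript expression, and a second truncated LTR close the transfer unit.

The payload consists of two cassettes. According to the catalogue entry, a mouse U6 promoter expresses sgTRE3G, although the U6 promoter itself was not picked up in the automated annotation. The short hit to the Tet-responsive promoter immediately upstream of the annotated tracrRNA-derived scaffold most likely represents the guide's spacer, which targets the TRE3G promoter, rather than a functional promoter. The guide was cloned between retained BstXI and XhoI sites. Downstream, a second CMV enhancer/promoter drives mCherry, allowing transfected or transduced cells to be identified or sorted. Two same-orientation loxP sites flank the sgRNA and mCherry cassettes, which would in principle permit Cre-mediated excision, though the record does not describe this use.

The plasmid carries no Cas9. It is intended to be paired with separately supplied S. pyogenes dCas9-based regulators, directing them to a TRE3G-driven reporter or gene in studies of orthogonal and inducible transcriptional control.
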