Features (pLannotate 1.2.2; 24 found; start..end, strand, type, name):
     40..92      -  misc_feature   bom (fragment): basis of mobility region from pBR322
    247..626     +  enhancer       CMV enhancer: human cytomegalovirus immediate early enhancer
    627..826     +  promoter       CMV promoter: human cytomegalovirus (CMV) immediate early promoter
    844..1024    +  LTR            5' LTR (truncated): truncated 5' long terminal repeat (LTR) from HIV-1
   1071..1196    +  misc_feature   HIV-1 Ψ: packaging signal of human immunodeficiency virus type 1
   1180..1518    +  CDS            HIV-1 gag (fragment): gag protein from human immunodeficiency virus 1; gag
   1695..1928    +  misc_feature   RRE: The Rev response element (RRE) of HIV-1 allows for Rev-dependent mRNA export from the nucleus to the cytoplasm.
   2305..2405    +  CDS            Rev (fragment): human immunodeficiency virus 1 (HIV-1) Rev protein; rev; enhances nuclear export of unspliced and incompletely spliced viral mRNAs
   2455..2572    +  misc_feature   cPPT/CTS: central polypurine tract and central termination sequence of HIV-1
   2825..2858    +  protein_bind   loxP: Cre-mediated recombination occurs in the 8-bp core sequence (GCATACAT). Cre recombinase
   2946..2966    -  promoter       tight TRE promoter (fragment): Tet-responsive promoter PTight, consisting of seven tet operator sequences followed by the minimal CMV promoter
   2984..3051    +  misc_RNA       tracrRNA (fragment): trans-activating CRISPR RNA for the Streptococcus pyogenes CRISPR/Cas9 system
   3176..3479    +  enhancer       CMV enhancer: human cytomegalovirus immediate early enhancer
   3480..3683    +  promoter       CMV promoter: human cytomegalovirus (CMV) immediate early promoter
   3725..4432    +  CDS            mCherry: monomeric derivative of DsRed fluorescent protein (Shaner et al., 2004) mammalian codon-optimized
   4453..4486    +  protein_bind   loxP: Cre-mediated recombination occurs in the 8-bp core sequence (GCATACAT). Cre recombinase
   4519..4542    +  misc_feature   MCS (fragment): pBluescript multiple cloning site
   4542..5130    +  misc_feature   WPRE: woodchuck hepatitis virus posttranscriptional regulatory element
   5131..5150    +  misc_feature   MCS (fragment): pBluescript multiple cloning site
   5152..5652    +  CDS            nef (fragment): NEF_HV1LA - Experimental evidence at protein level: Swiss-Prot protein existence level 1. Extracellular Nef protein targets CD4(+) T-lymphocytes for apoptosis by interacting with CXCR4 surface receptors. From Human immunodeficiency virus type 1 group M subtype B (isolate Lai) (HIV-1).
   5659..5839    +  LTR            5' LTR (truncated): truncated 5' long terminal repeat (LTR) from HIV-1
   5901..6489    -  rep_origin     ori: high-copy-number ColE1/pMB1/pBR322/pUC origin of replication
   6660..7520    -  CDS            AmpR: β-lactamase; bla; confers resistance to ampicillin, carbenicillin, and related antibiotics
   7521..7625    -  promoter       AmpR promoter: bla
>Addgene plasmid #84248 | pSLQ1870-1 pHR: U6-SpsgTRE3G CMV-mCherry | depositor full sequence | sequence record 160893 | pSLQ1870-1 pHR: U6-SpsgTRE3G CMV-mCherry sequence 7653 bps
GCTTAAGCGGTCGACGGATCGGGAGATCTCCCGATCCCCTATGGTGCACTCTCAGTACAATCTGCTCTGA
TGCCGCATAGTTAAGCCAGTATCTGCTCCCTGCTTGTGTGTTGGAGGTCGCTGAGTAGTGCGCGAGCAAA
ATTTAAGCTACAACAAGGCAAGGCTTGACCGACAATTGCATGAAGAATCTGCTTAGGGTTAGGCGTTTTG
CGCTGCTTCGCGATGTACGGGCCAGATATACGCGTTGACATTGATTATTGACTAGTTATTAATAGTAATC
AATTACGGGGTCATTAGTTCATAGCCCATATATGGAGTTCCGCGTTACATAACTTACGGTAAATGGCCCG
CCTGGCTGACCGCCCAACGACCCCCGCCCATTGACGTCAATAATGACGTATGTTCCCATAGTAACGCCAA
TAGGGACTTTCCATTGACGTCAATGGGTGGAGTATTTACGGTAAACTGCCCACTTGGCAGTACATCAAGT
GTATCATATGCCAAGTACGCCCCCTATTGACGTCAATGACGGTAAATGGCCCGCCTGGCATTATGCCCAG
TACATGACCTTATGGGACTTTCCTACTTGGCAGTACATCTACGTATTAGTCATCGCTATTACCATGGTGA
TGCGGTTTTGGCAGTACATCAATGGGCGTGGATAGCGGTTTGACTCACGGGGATTTCCAAGTCTCCACCC
CATTGACGTCAATGGGAGTTTGTTTTGGCACCAAAATCAACGGGACTTTCCAAAATGTCGTAACAACTCC
GCCCCATTGACGCAAATGGGCGGTAGGCGTGTACGGTGGGAGGTCTATATAAGCAGCGCGTTTTGCCTGT
ACTGGGTCTCTCTGGTTAGACCAGATCTGAGCCTGGGAGCTCTCTGGCTAACTAGGGAACCCACTGCTTA
AGCCTCAATAAAGCTTGCCTTGAGTGCTTCAAGTAGTGTGTGCCCGTCTGTTGTGTGACTCTGGTAACTA
GAGATCCCTCAGACCCTTTTAGTCAGTGTGGAAAATCTCTAGCAGTGGCGCCCGAACAGGGACTTGAAAG
CGAAAGGGAAACCAGAGGAGCTCTCTCGACGCAGGACTCGGCTTGCTGAAGCGCGCACGGCAAGAGGCGA
GGGGCGGCGACTGGTGAGTACGCCAAAAATTTTGACTAGCGGAGGCTAGAAGGAGAGAGATGGGTGCGAG
AGCGTCAGTATTAAGCGGGGGAGAATTAGATCGCGATGGGAAAAAATTCGGTTAAGGCCAGGGGGAAAGA
AAAAATATAAATTAAAACATATAGTATGGGCAAGCAGGGAGCTAGAACGATTCGCAGTTAATCCTGGCCT
GTTAGAAACATCAGAAGGCTGTAGACAAATACTGGGACAGCTACAACCATCCCTTCAGACAGGATCAGAA
GAACTTAGATCATTATATAATACAGTAGCAACCCTCTATTGTGTGCATCAAAGGATAGAGATAAAAGACA
CCAAGGAAGCTTTAGACAAGATAGAGGAAGAGCAAAACAAAAGTAAGACCACCGCACAGCAAGCGGCCGG
CCGCGCTGATCTTCAGACCTGGAGGAGGAGATATGAGGGACAATTGGAGAAGTGAATTATATAAATATAA
AGTAGTAAAAATTGAACCATTAGGAGTAGCACCCACCAAGGCAAAGAGAAGAGTGGTGCAGAGAGAAAAA
AGAGCAGTGGGAATAGGAGCTTTGTTCCTTGGGTTCTTGGGAGCAGCAGGAAGCACTATGGGCGCAGCGT
CAATGACGCTGACGGTACAGGCCAGACAATTATTGTCTGGTATAGTGCAGCAGCAGAACAATTTGCTGAG
GGCTATTGAGGCGCAACAGCATCTGTTGCAACTCACAGTCTGGGGCATCAAGCAGCTCCAGGCAAGAATC
CTGGCTGTGGAAAGATACCTAAAGGATCAACAGCTCCTGGGGATTTGGGGTTGCTCTGGAAAACTCATTT
GCACCACTGCTGTGCCTTGGAATGCTAGTTGGAGTAATAAATCTCTGGAACAGATTTGGAATCACACGAC
CTGGATGGAGTGGGACAGAGAAATTAACAATTACACAAGCTTAATACACTCCTTAATTGAAGAATCGCAA
AACCAGCAAGAAAAGAATGAACAAGAATTATTGGAATTAGATAAATGGGCAAGTTTGTGGAATTGGTTTA
ACATAACAAATTGGCTGTGGTATATAAAATTATTCATAATGATAGTAGGAGGCTTGGTAGGTTTAAGAAT
AGTTTTTGCTGTACTTTCTATAGTGAATAGAGTTAGGCAGGGATATTCACCATTATCGTTTCAGACCCAC
CTCCCAACCCCGAGGGGACCCGACAGGCCCGAAGGAATAGAAGAAGAAGGTGGAGAGAGAGACAGAGACA
GATCCATTCGATTAGTGAACGGATCGGCACTGCGTGCGCCAATTCTGCAGACAAATGGCAGTATTCATCC
ACAATTTTAAAAGAAAAGGGGGGATTGGGGGGTACAGTGCAGGGGAAAGAATAGTAGACATAATAGCAAC
AGACATACAAACTAAAGAATTACAAAAACAAATTACAAAAATTCAAAATTTTCGGGTTTATTACAGGGAC
AGCAGAGATCCAGTTTGGTTAGTACCGGGCCCGCTCTAGAGATCCGACGCGCCATCTCTAGGCCCGCGCC
GGCCCCCTCGCACGGACTTGTGGGAGAAGCTCGGCTACTCCCCTGCCCCGGTTAATTTGCATATAATATT
TCCTAGTAACTATAGAGGCTTAATGTGCGATAAAAGACAGATAATCTGTTCTTTTTAATACTAGCTACAT
TTTACATGATAGGCTTGGATTTCTATAACTTCGTATAGCATACATTATACGAAGTTATAAACAGCACAAA
AGGAAACTCACCCTAACTGTAAAGTAATTGTGTGTTTTGAGACTATAAGTATCCCTTGGAGAACCACCTT
GTTGGTACGTTCTCTATCACTGATAGTTTAAGAGCTATGCTGGAAACAGCATAGCAAGTTTAAATAAGGC
TAGTCCGTTATCAACTTGAAAAAGTGGCACCGAGTCGGTGCTTTTTTTCTCGAGTACTAGGATCCATTAG
GCGGCCGCGTGGATAACCGTATTACCGCCATGCATTAGTTATTAATAGTAATCAATTACGGGGTCATTAG
TTCATAGCCCATATATGGAGTTCCGCGTTACATAACTTACGGTAAATGGCCCGCCTGGCTGACCGCCCAA
CGACCCCCGCCCATTGACGTCAATAATGACGTATGTTCCCATAGTAACGCCAATAGGGACTTTCCATTGA
CGTCAATGGGTGGAGTATTTACGGTAAACTGCCCACTTGGCAGTACATCAAGTGTATCATATGCCAAGTA
CGCCCCCTATTGACGTCAATGACGGTAAATGGCCCGCCTGGCATTATGCCCAGTACATGACCTTATGGGA
CTTTCCTACTTGGCAGTACATCTACGTATTAGTCATCGCTATTACCATGGTGATGCGGTTTTGGCAGTAC
ATCAATGGGCGTGGATAGCGGTTTGACTCACGGGGATTTCCAAGTCTCCACCCCATTGACGTCAATGGGA
GTTTGTTTTGGCACCAAAATCAACGGGACTTTCCAAAATGTCGTAACAACTCCGCCCCATTGACGCAAAT
GGGCGGTAGGCGTGTACGGTGGGAGGTCTATATAAGCAGAGCTGGTTTAGTGAACCGTCAGATCCGCTAG
CCCACCATGCCCGGGGTGAGCAAGGGCGAGGAGGATAACATGGCCATCATCAAGGAGTTCATGCGCTTCA
AGGTGCACATGGAGGGCTCCGTGAACGGCCACGAGTTCGAGATCGAGGGCGAGGGCGAGGGCCGCCCCTA
CGAGGGCACCCAGACCGCCAAGCTGAAGGTGACCAAGGGTGGCCCCCTGCCCTTCGCCTGGGACATCCTG
TCCCCTCAGTTCATGTACGGCTCCAAGGCCTACGTGAAGCACCCCGCCGACATCCCCGACTACTTGAAGC
TGTCCTTCCCCGAGGGCTTCAAGTGGGAGCGCGTGATGAACTTCGAGGACGGCGGCGTGGTGACCGTGAC
CCAGGACTCCTCCCTGCAGGACGGCGAGTTCATCTACAAGGTGAAGCTGCGCGGCACCAACTTCCCCTCC
GACGGCCCCGTAATGCAGAAGAAGACCATGGGCTGGGAGGCCTCCTCCGAGCGGATGTACCCCGAGGACG
GCGCCCTGAAGGGCGAGATCAAGCAGAGGCTGAAGCTGAAGGACGGCGGCCACTACGACGCTGAGGTCAA
GACCACCTACAAGGCCAAGAAGCCCGTGCAGCTGCCCGGCGCCTACAACGTCAACATCAAGTTGGACATC
ACCTCCCACAACGAGGACTACACCATCGTGGAACAGTACGAACGCGCCGAGGGCCGCCACTCCACCGGCG
GCATGGACGAGCTGTACAAGTAAGAATTCGTCGAGGGACCTAATAACTTCGTATAGCATACATTATACGA
AGTTATACATGTTTAAGGGTTCCGGTTCCACTAGGTACAATTCGATATCAAGCTTATCGATAATCAACCT
CTGGATTACAAAATTTGTGAAAGATTGACTGGTATTCTTAACTATGTTGCTCCTTTTACGCTATGTGGAT
ACGCTGCTTTAATGCCTTTGTATCATGCTATTGCTTCCCGTATGGCTTTCATTTTCTCCTCCTTGTATAA
ATCCTGGTTGCTGTCTCTTTATGAGGAGTTGTGGCCCGTTGTCAGGCAACGTGGCGTGGTGTGCACTGTG
TTTGCTGACGCAACCCCCACTGGTTGGGGCATTGCCACCACCTGTCAGCTCCTTTCCGGGACTTTCGCTT
TCCCCCTCCCTATTGCCACGGCGGAACTCATCGCCGCCTGCCTTGCCCGCTGCTGGACAGGGGCTCGGCT
GTTGGGCACTGACAATTCCGTGGTGTTGTCGGGGAAATCATCGTCCTTTCCTTGGCTGCTCGCCTGTGTT
GCCACCTGGATTCTGCGCGGGACGTCCTTCTGCTACGTCCCTTCGGCCCTCAATCCAGCGGACCTTCCTT
CCCGCGGCCTGCTGCCGGCTCTGCGGCCTCTTCCGCGTCTTCGCCTTCGCCCTCAGACGAGTCGGATCTC
CCTTTGGGCCGCCTCCCCGCATCGATACCGTCGACCTCGATCGAGACCTAGAAAAACATGGAGCAATCAC
AAGTAGCAATACAGCAGCTACCAATGCTGATTGTGCCTGGCTAGAAGCACAAGAGGAGGAGGAGGTGGGT
TTTCCAGTCACACCTCAGGTACCTTTAAGACCAATGACTTACAAGGCAGCTGTAGATCTTAGCCACTTTT
TAAAAGAAAAGGGGGGACTGGAAGGGCTAATTCACTCCCAACGAAGACAAGATATCCTTGATCTGTGGAT
CTACCACACACAAGGCTACTTCCCTGATTGGCAGAACTACACACCAGGGCCAGGGATCAGATATCCACTG
ACCTTTGGATGGTGCTACAAGCTAGTACCAGTTGAGCAAGAGAAGGTAGAAGAAGCCAATGAAGGAGAGA
ACACCCGCTTGTTACACCCTGTGAGCCTGCATGGGATGGATGACCCGGAGAGAGAAGTATTAGAGTGGAG
GTTTGACAGCCGCCTAGCATTTCATCACATGGCCCGAGAGCTGCATCCGGACTGTACTGGGTCTCTCTGG
TTAGACCAGATCTGAGCCTGGGAGCTCTCTGGCTAACTAGGGAACCCACTGCTTAAGCCTCAATAAAGCT
TGCCTTGAGTGCTTCAAGTAGTGTGTGCCCGTCTGTTGTGTGACTCTGGTAACTAGAGATCCCTCAGACC
CTTTTAGTCAGTGTGGAAAATCTCTAGCAGCATGTGAGCAAAAGGCCAGCAAAAGGCCAGGAACCGTAAA
AAGGCCGCGTTGCTGGCGTTTTTCCATAGGCTCCGCCCCCCTGACGAGCATCACAAAAATCGACGCTCAA
GTCAGAGGTGGCGAAACCCGACAGGACTATAAAGATACCAGGCGTTTCCCCCTGGAAGCTCCCTCGTGCG
CTCTCCTGTTCCGACCCTGCCGCTTACCGGATACCTGTCCGCCTTTCTCCCTTCGGGAAGCGTGGCGCTT
TCTCATAGCTCACGCTGTAGGTATCTCAGTTCGGTGTAGGTCGTTCGCTCCAAGCTGGGCTGTGTGCACG
AACCCCCCGTTCAGCCCGACCGCTGCGCCTTATCCGGTAACTATCGTCTTGAGTCCAACCCGGTAAGACA
CGACTTATCGCCACTGGCAGCAGCCACTGGTAACAGGATTAGCAGAGCGAGGTATGTAGGCGGTGCTACA
GAGTTCTTGAAGTGGTGGCCTAACTACGGCTACACTAGAAGAACAGTATTTGGTATCTGCGCTCTGCTGA
AGCCAGTTACCTTCGGAAAAAGAGTTGGTAGCTCTTGATCCGGCAAACAAACCACCGCTGGTAGCGGTGG
TTTTTTTGTTTGCAAGCAGCAGATTACGCGCAGAAAAAAAGGATCTCAAGAAGATCCTTTGATCTTTTCT
ACGGGGTCTGACGCTCAGTGGAACGAAAACTCACGTTAAGGGATTTTGGTCATGAGATTATCAAAAAGGA
TCTTCACCTAGATCCTTTTAAATTAAAAATGAAGTTTTAAATCAATCTAAAGTATATATGAGTAAACTTG
GTCTGACAGTTACCAATGCTTAATCAGTGAGGCACCTATCTCAGCGATCTGTCTATTTCGTTCATCCATA
GTTGCCTGACTCCCCGTCGTGTAGATAACTACGATACGGGAGGGCTTACCATCTGGCCCCAGTGCTGCAA
TGATACCGCGAGACCCACGCTCACCGGCTCCAGATTTATCAGCAATAAACCAGCCAGCCGGAAGGGCCGA
GCGCAGAAGTGGTCCTGCAACTTTATCCGCCTCCATCCAGTCTATTAATTGTTGCCGGGAAGCTAGAGTA
AGTAGTTCGCCAGTTAATAGTTTGCGCAACGTTGTTGCCATTGCTACAGGCATCGTGGTGTCACGCTCGT
CGTTTGGTATGGCTTCATTCAGCTCCGGTTCCCAACGATCAAGGCGAGTTACATGATCCCCCATGTTGTG
CAAAAAAGCGGTTAGCTCCTTCGGTCCTCCGATCGTTGTCAGAAGTAAGTTGGCCGCAGTGTTATCACTC
ATGGTTATGGCAGCACTGCATAATTCTCTTACTGTCATGCCATCCGTAAGATGCTTTTCTGTGACTGGTG
AGTACTCAACCAAGTCATTCTGAGAATAGTGTATGCGGCGACCGAGTTGCTCTTGCCCGGCGTCAATACG
GGATAATACCGCGCCACATAGCAGAACTTTAAAAGTGCTCATCATTGGAAAACGTTCTTCGGGGCGAAAA
CTCTCAAGGATCTTACCGCTGTTGAGATCCAGTTCGATGTAACCCACTCGTGCACCCAACTGATCTTCAG
CATCTTTTACTTTCACCAGCGTTTCTGGGTGAGCAAAAACAGGAAGGCAAAATGCCGCAAAAAAGGGAAT
AAGGGCGACACGGAAATGTTGAATACTCATACTCTTCCTTTTTCAATATTATTGAAGCATTTATCAGGGT
TATTGTCTCATGAGCGGATACATATTTGAATGTATTTAGAAAAATAAACAAATAGGGGTTCCGCGCACAT
TTCCCCGAAAAGTGCCACCTGAC
