>Addgene plasmid #84248 | pSLQ1870-1 pHR: U6-SpsgTRE3G CMV-mCherry | addgene partial sequence | sequence record 165806 | FUGW-Fwd 5'-ATTACAGGGACAGCAGAGATCC-3'
GGCCCGCTCTAGAGATCCGACGCGCCATCTCTAGGCCCGCGCCGGCCCCCTCGCACGGACTTGTGGGAGA
AGCTCGGCTACTCCCCTGCCCCGGTTAATTTGCATATAATATTTCCTAGTAACTATAGAGGCTTAATGTG
CGATAAAAGACAGATAATCTGTTCTTTTTAATACTAGCTACATTTTACATGATAGGCTTGGATTTCTATA
ACTTCGTATAGCATACATTATACGAAGTTATAAACAGCACAAAAGGAAACTCACCCTAACTGTAAAGTAA
TTGTGTGTTTTGAGACTATAAGTATCCCTTGGAGAACCACCTTGTTGGTACGTTCTCTATCACTGATAGT
TTAAGAGCTATGCTGGAAACAGCATAGCAAGTTTAAATAAGGCTAGTCCGTTATCAACTTGAAAAAGTGG
CACCGAGTCGGTGCTTTTTTTCTCGAGTACTAGGATCCATTAGGCGGCCGCGTGGATAACCGTATTACCG
CCATGCATTAGTTATTAATAGTAATCAATTACGGGGTCATTAGTTCATAGCCCATATATGGAGTTCCGCG
TTACATAACTTACGGTAAATGGCCCGCCTGGCTGACCGCCCAACGACCCCCGCCCATTGACGTCAATAAT
GACGTATGTTCCCATAGTAACGCCAATAGGGACTTTCCATTGACGTCAATGGGTGGAGTATTTACGGTAA
ACTGCCCACTTGGCAGTACATCAAGTGTATCATATGCCAAGTACGCCCCCTATTGACGTCAATGACGGTA
AATGGCCCGCCTGGCATTATGCCCAGTACATGACCTTATGGGACTTTCCTACTTGGCAGTACATCTACGT
ATTAGTCATCGCTATTACCATGGTGATGCGGTTTTGGCAGTACATCAATGGGCGTGGATAGCGGTTTGAC
TCACGGGGATTTCCAAGTCTCCACCCCATTGACGTCAATGGGAGTTTGTTTTGGCACCAAAATCAACGGG
ACTTTCCAAAATGTCGTAACAACTCCG
