>Addgene plasmid #84248 | pSLQ1870-1 pHR: U6-SpsgTRE3G CMV-mCherry | addgene partial sequence | sequence record 165807 | WPRE-R 5'-CATAGCGTAAAAGGAGCAACA-3'
TCAATCTTTCACAAATTTTGTAATCCAGAGGTTGATTATCGATAAGCTTGATATCGAATTGTACCTAGTG
GAACCGGAACCCTTAAACATGTATAACTTCGTATAATGTATGCTATACGAAGTTATTAGGTCCCTCGACG
AATTCTTACTTGTACAGCTCGTCCATGCCGCCGGTGGAGTGGCGGCCCTCGGCGCGTTCGTACTGTTCCA
CGATGGTGTAGTCCTCGTTGTGGGAGGTGATGTCCAACTTGATGTTGACGTTGTAGGCGCCGGGCAGCTG
CACGGGCTTCTTGGCCTTGTAGGTGGTCTTGACCTCAGCGTCGTAGTGGCCGCCGTCCTTCAGCTTCAGC
CTCTGCTTGATCTCGCCCTTCAGGGCGCCGTCCTCGGGGTACATCCGCTCGGAGGAGGCCTCCCAGCCCA
TGGTCTTCTTCTGCATTACGGGGCCGTCGGAGGGGAAGTTGGTGCCGCGCAGCTTCACCTTGTAGATGAA
CTCGCCGTCCTGCAGGGAGGAGTCCTGGGTCACGGTCACCACGCCGCCGTCCTCGAAGTTCATCACGCGC
TCCCACTTGAAGCCCTCGGGGAAGGACAGCTTCAAGTAGTCGGGGATGTCGGCGGGGTGCTTCACGTAGG
CCTTGGAGCCGTACATGAACTGAGGGGACAGGATGTCCCAGGCGAAGGGCAGGGGGCCACCCTTGGTCAC
CTTCAGCTTGGCGGTCTGGGTGCCCTCGTAGGGGCGGCCCTCGCCCTCGCCCTCGATCTCGAACTCGTGG
CCGTTCACGGAGCCCTCCATGTGCACCTTGAAGCGCATGAACTCCTTGATGATGGCCATGTTATCCTCCT
CGCCCTTGCTCACCCCGGGCATGGTGGGCTAGCGGATCTGACGGTTCACTAAACCAGCTCTGCTTATATA
GACCTCCCACCGTACACGCCTACCGCCCATTTGCGTCAATGGGGCGGAGTTGTTACGACATTTTGGAAAG
TCCCGTTGATTTTGGTGCCAAAACAAACTCCCATTGACGTCAATGGGGTGGAGACTTGGAAATCCC
